>Addgene plasmid #216187 | pHAGE2-TetO-SOX17E57N | addgene full sequence | sequence record 431926 | Addgene NGS Result
TGGAAGGGCTAATTCACTCCCAAAGAAGACAAGATATCCTTGATCTGTGGATCTACCACACACAAGGCTA
CTTCCCTGATTAGCAGAACTACACACCAGGGCCAGGGGTCAGATATCCACTGACCTTTGGATGGTGCTAC
AAGCTAGTACCAGTTGAGCCAGATAAGGTAGAAGAGGCCAATAAAGGAGAGAACACCAGCTTGTTACACC
CTGTGAGCCTGCATGGGATGGATGACCCGGAGAGAGAAGTGTTAGAGTGGAGGTTTGACAGCCGCCTAGC
ATTTCATCACGTGGCCCGAGAGCTGCATCCGGAGTACTTCAAGAACTGCTGATATCGAGCTTGCTACAAG
GGACTTTCCGCTGGGGACTTTCCAGGGAGGCGTGGCCTGGGCGGGACTGGGGAGTGGCGAGCCCTCAGAT
CCTGCATATAAGCAGCTGCTTTTTGCCTGTACTGGGTCTCTCTGGTTAGACCAGATCTGAGCCTGGGAGC
TCTCTGGCTAACTAGGGAACCCACTGCTTAAGCCTCAATAAAGCTTGCCTTGAGTGCTTCAAGTAGTGTG
TGCCCGTCTGTTGTGTGACTCTGGTAACTAGAGATCCCTCAGACCCTTTTAGTCAGTGTGGAAAATCTCT
AGCAGTGGCGCCCGAACAGGGACTTGAAAGCGAAAGGGAAACCAGAGGAGCTCTCTCGACGCAGGACTCG
GCTTGCTGAAGCGCGCACGGCAAGAGGCGAGGGGCGGCGACTGGTGAGTACGCCAAAAATTTTGACTAGC
GGAGGCTAGAAGGAGAGAGATGGGTGCGAGAGCGTCAGTATTAAGCGGGGGAGAATTAGATCGCGATGGG
AAAAAATTCGGTTAAGGCCAGGGGGAAAGAAAAAATATAAATTAAAACATATAGTATGGGCAAGCAGGGA
GCTAGAACGATTCGCAGTTAATCCTGGCCTGTTAGAAACATCAGAAGGCTGTAGACAAATACTGGGACAG
CTACAACCATCCCTTCAGACAGGATCAGAAGAACTTAGATCATTATATAATACAGTAGCAACCCTCTATT
GTGTGCATCAAAGGATAGAGATAAAAGACACCAAGGAAGCTTTAGACAAGATAGAGGAAGAGCAAAACAA
AAGTAAGACCACCGCACAGCAAGCGGCCGGCCGCTGATCTTCAGACCTGGAGGAGGAGATATGAGGGACA
ATTGGAGAAGTGAATTATATAAATATAAAGTAGTAAAAATTGAACCATTAGGAGTAGCACCCACCAAGGC
AAAGAGAAGAGTGGTGCAGAGAGAAAAAAGAGCAGTGGGAATAGGAGCTTTGTTCCTTGGGTTCTTGGGA
GCAGCAGGAAGCACTATGGGCGCAGCGTCAATGACGCTGACGGTACAGGCCAGACAATTATTGTCTGGTA
TAGTGCAGCAGCAGAACAATTTGCTGAGGGCTATTGAGGCGCAACAGCATCTGTTGCAACTCACAGTCTG
GGGCATCAAGCAGCTCCAGGCAAGAATCCTGGCTGTGGAAAGATACCTAAAGGATCAACAGCTCCTGGGG
ATTTGGGGTTGCTCTGGAAAACTCATTTGCACCACTGCTGTGCCTTGGAATGCTAGTTGGAGTAATAAAT
CTCTGGAACAGATTTGGAATCACACGACCTGGATGGAGTGGGACAGAGAAATTAACAATTACACAAGCTT
AATACACTCCTTAATTGAAGAATCGCAAAACCAGCAAGAAAAGAATGAACAAGAATTATTGGAATTAGAT
AAATGGGCAAGTTTGTGGAATTGGTTTAACATAACAAATTGGCTGTGGTATATAAAATTATTCATAATGA
TAGTAGGAGGCTTGGTAGGTTTAAGAATAGTTTTTGCTGTACTTTCTATAGTGAATAGAGTTAGGCAGGG
ATATTCACCATTATCGTTTCAGACCCACCTCCCAACCCCGAGGGGACCCGACAGGCCCGAAGGAATAGAA
GAAGAAGGTGGAGAGAGAGACAGAGACAGATCCATTCGATTAGTGAACGGATCTCGACGGTATCGCCGAA
TTCACAAATGGCAGTATTCATCCACAATTTTAAAAGAAAAGGGGGGATTGGGGGGTACAGTGCAGGGGAA
AGAATAGTAGACATAATAGCAACAGACATACAAACTAAAGAATTACAAAAACAAATTACAAAAATTCAAA
ATTTTCGGGTTTATTACAGGGACAGCAGAGATCCAGTTTGGACTAGTCCACACCCTAACTGACACACTCG
AGTTTACCACTCCCTATCAGTGATAGAGAAAAGTGAAAGTCGAGTTTACCACTCCCTATCAGTGATAGAG
AAAAGTGAAAGTCGAGTTTACCACTCCCTATCAGTGATAGAGAAAAGTGAAAGTCGAGTTTACCACTCCC
TATCAGTGATAGAGAAAAGTGAAAGTCGAGTTTACCACTCCCTATCAGTGATAGAGAAAAGTGAAAGTCG
AGTTTACCACTCCCTATCAGTGATAGAGAAAAGTGAAAGTCGAGTTTACCACTCCCTATCAGTGATAGAG
AAAAGTGAAAGTCGAGCTCGGTACCCGGGTCGAGGTAGGCATGTACGGTGGGAGGCCTATATAAGCAGAG
CTCGTTTAGTGAACCGTCAGATCGCCTGGAGACGCCATCCACGCTGTTTTGACCTCCATAGAAGACACCG
GGACCGATCCAGCCTGCGGCCACCACCGGTATGAGCAGCCCGGATGCGGGATACGCCAGTGACGACCAGA
GCCAGACCCAGAGCGCGCTGCCCGCGGTGATGGCCGGGCTGGGCCCCTGCCCCTGGGCCGAGTCGCTGAG
CCCCATCGGGGACATGAAGGTGAAGGGCGAGGCGCCGGCGAACAGCGGAGCACCGGCCGGGGCCGCGGGC
CGAGCCAAGGGCGAGTCCCGTATCCGGCGGCCGATGAACGCTTTCATGGTGTGGGCTAAGGACGAGCGCA
AGCGGCTGGCGCAGCAGAATCCAGACCTGCACAACGCCGAGTTGAGCAAGATGCTGGGCAAGTCGTGGAA
GGCGCTGACGCTGGCGGAAAAGCGGCCCTTCGTGGAGGAAGCAAATCGGCTGCGCGTGCAGCACATGCAG
GACCACCCCAACTACAAGTACCGGCCGCGGCGGCGCAAGCAGGTGAAGCGGCTGAAGCGGGTGGAGGGCG
GCTTCCTGCACGGCCTGGCTGAGCCGCAGGCGGCCGCGCTGGGCCCCGAGGGCGGCCGCGTGGCCATGGA
CGGCCTGGGCCTCCAGTTCCCCGAGCAGGGCTTCCCCGCCGGCCCGCCGCTGCTGCCTCCGCACATGGGC
GGCCACTACCGCGACTGCCAGAGTCTGGGCGCGCCTCCGCTCGACGGCTACCCGTTGCCCACGCCCGACA
CGTCCCCGCTGGACGGCGTGGACCCCGACCCGGCTTTCTTCGCCGCCCCGATGCCCGGGGACTGCCCGGC
GGCCGGCACCTACAGCTACGCGCAGGTCTCGGACTACGCTGGCCCCCCGGAGCCTCCCGCCGGTCCCATG
CACCCCCGACTCGGCCCAGAGCCCGCGGGTCCCTCGATTCCGGGCCTCCTGGCGCCACCCAGCGCCCTTC
ACGTGTACTACGGCGCGATGGGCTCGCCCGGGGCGGGCGGCGGGCGCGGCTTCCAGATGCAGCCGCAACA
CCAGCACCAGCACCAGCACCAGCACCACCCCCCGGGCCCCGGACAGCCGTCGCCCCCTCCGGAGGCACTG
CCCTGCCGGGACGGCACGGACCCCAGTCAGCCCGCCGAGCTCCTCGGGGAGGTGGACCGCACGGAATTTG
AACAGTATCTGCACTTCGTGTGCAAGCCTGAGATGGGCCTCCCCTACCAGGGGCATGACTCCGGTGTGAA
TCTCCCCGACAGCCACGGGGCCATTTCCTCGGTGGTGTCCGACGCCAGCTCCGCGGTATATTACTGCAAC
TATCCTGACGTGTGAGTCGACATCGATAGATCCTAATCAACCTCTGGATTACAAAATTTGTGAAAGATTG
ACTGGTATTCTTAACTATGTTGCTCCTTTTACGCTATGTGGATACGCTGCTTTAATGCCTTTGTATCATG
CTATTGCTTCCCGTATGGCTTTCATTTTCTCCTCCTTGTATAAATCCTGGTTGCTGTCTCTTTATGAGGA
GTTGTGGCCCGTTGTCAGGCAACGTGGCGTGGTGTGCACTGTGTTTGCTGACGCAACCCCCACTGGTTGG
GGCATTGCCACCACCTGTCAGCTCCTTTCCGGGACTTTCGCTTTCCCCCTCCCTATTGCCACGGCGGAAC
TCATCGCCGCCTGCCTTGCCCGCTGCTGGACAGGGGCTCGGCTGTTGGGCACTGACAATTCCGTGGTGTT
GTCGGGGAAATCATCGTCCTTTCCTTGGCTGCTCGCCTGTGTTGCCACCTGGATTCTGCGCGGGACGTCC
TTCTGCTACGTCCCTTCGGCCCTCAATCCAGCGGACCTTCCTTCCCGCGGCCTGCTGCCGGCTCTGCGGC
CTCTTCCGCGTCTTCGCCTTCGCCCTCAGACGAGTCGGATCTCCCTTTGGGCCGCCTCCCCGCCTGGTAC
CTTTAAGACCAATGACTTACAAGGCAGCTGTAGATCTTAGCCACTTTTTAAAAGAAAAGGGGGGACTGGA
AGGGCTAATTCACTCCCAACGAAGACAAGATCACCTGCAGGACAGGCGCGCCATAACTTCGTATAGCATA
CATTATACGAAGTTATCTGCTTTTTGCTTGTACTGGGTCTCTCTGGTTAGACCAGATCTGAGCCTGGGAG
CTCTCTGGCTAACTAGGGAACCCACTGCTTAAGCCTCAATAAAGCTTGCCTTGAGTGCTTCAAGTAGTGT
GTGCCCGTCTGTTGTGTGACTCTGGTAACTAGAGATCCCTCAGACCCTTTTAGTCAGTGTGGAAAATCTC
TAGCACCCGGGCGATTAAGGAAAGGGCTAGATCATTCTTGAAGACGAAAGGGCCTCGTGATACGCCTATT
TTTATAGGTTAATGTCATGATAATAATGGTTTCTTAGACGTCAGGTGGCACTTTTCGGGGAAATGTGCGC
GGAACCCCTATTTGTTTATTTTTCTAAATACATTCAAATATGTATCCGCTCATGAGACAATAACCCTGAT
AAATGCTTCAATAATATTGAAAAAGGAAGAGTATGAGTATTCAACATTTCCGTGTCGCCCTTATTCCCTT
TTTTGCGGCATTTTGCCTTCCTGTTTTTGCTCACCCAGAAACGCTGGTGAAAGTAAAAGATGCTGAAGAT
CAGTTGGGTGCACGAGTGGGTTACATCGAACTGGATCTCAACAGCGGTAAGATCCTTGAGAGTTTTCGCC
CCGAAGAACGTTTTCCAATGATGAGCACTTTTAAAGTTCTGCTATGTGGCGCGGTATTATCCCGTGTTGA
CGCCGGGCAAGAGCAACTCGGTCGCCGCATACACTATTCTCAGAATGACTTGGTTGAGTACTCACCAGTC
ACAGAAAAGCATCTTACGGATGGCATGACAGTAAGAGAATTATGCAGTGCTGCCATAACCATGAGTGATA
ACACTGCGGCCAACTTACTTCTGACAACGATCGGAGGACCGAAGGAGCTAACCGCTTTTTTGCACAACAT
GGGGGATCATGTAACTCGCCTTGATCGTTGGGAACCGGAGCTGAATGAAGCCATACCAAACGACGAGCGT
GACACCACGATGCCTGTAGCAATGGCAACAACGTTGCGCAAACTATTAACTGGCGAACTACTTACTCTAG
CTTCCCGGCAACAATTAATAGACTGGATGGAGGCGGATAAAGTTGCAGGACCACTTCTGCGCTCGGCCCT
TCCGGCTGGCTGGTTTATTGCTGATAAATCTGGAGCCGGTGAGCGTGGGTCTCGCGGTATCATTGCAGCA
CTGGGGCCAGATGGTAAGCCCTCCCGTATCGTAGTTATCTACACGACGGGGAGTCAGGCAACTATGGATG
AACGAAATAGACAGATCGCTGAGATAGGTGCCTCACTGATTAAGCATTGGTAACTGTCAGACCAAGTTTA
CTCATATATACTTTAGATTGATTTAAAACTTCATTTTTAATTTAAAAGGATCTAGGTGAAGATCCTTTTT
GATAATCTCATGACCAAAATCCCTTAACGTGAGTTTTCGTTCCACTGAGCGTCAGACCCCGTAGAAAAGA
TCAAAGGATCTTCTTGAGATCCTTTTTTTCTGCGCGTAATCTGCTGCTTGCAAACAAAAAAACCACCGCT
ACCAGCGGTGGTTTGTTTGCCGGATCAAGAGCTACCAACTCTTTTTCCGAAGGTAACTGGCTTCAGCAGA
GCGCAGATACCAAATACTGTTCTTCTAGTGTAGCCGTAGTTAGGCCACCACTTCAAGAACTCTGTAGCAC
CGCCTACATACCTCGCTCTGCTAATCCTGTTACCAGTGGCTGCTGCCAGTGGCGATAAGTCGTGTCTTAC
CGGGTTGGACTCAAGACGATAGTTACCGGATAAGGCGCAGCGGTCGGGCTGAACGGGGGGTTCGTGCACA
CAGCCCAGCTTGGAGCGAACGACCTACACCGAACTGAGATACCTACAGCGTGAGCTATGAGAAAGCGCCA
CGCTTCCCGAAGGGAGAAAGGCGGACAGGTATCCGGTAAGCGGCAGGGTCGGAACAGGAGAGCGCACGAG
GGAGCTTCCAGGGGGAAACGCCTGGTATCTTTATAGTCCTGTCGGGTTTCGCCACCTCTGACTTGAGCGT
CGATTTTTGTGATGCTCGTCAGGGGGGCGGAGCCTATGGAAAAACGCCAGCAACGCGGCCTTTTTACGGT
TCCTGGCCTTTTGCTGGCCTTTTGCTCACATGTTCTTTCCTGCGTTATCCCCTGATTCTGTGGATAACCG
TATTACCGCCTTTGAGTGAGCTGATACCGCTCGCCGCAGCCGAACGACCGAGCGCAGCGAGTCAGTGAGC
GAGGAAGCGGAAGAGCGCCCAATACGCAAACCGCCTCTCCCCGCGCGTTGGCCGATTCATTAATGCAGCA
AGCTCATGGCTGACTAATTTTTTTTATTTATGCAGAGGCCGAGGCCGCCTCGGCCTCTGAGCTATTCCAG
AAGTAGTGAGGAGGCTTTTTTGGAGGCCTAGGCTTTTGCAAAAAGCTCCCCGTGGCACGACAGGTTTCCC
GACTGGAAAGCGGGCAGTGAGCGCAACGCAATTAATGTGAGTTAGCTCACTCATTAGGCACCCCAGGCTT
TACACTTTATGCTTCCGGCTCGTATGTTGTGTGGAATTGTGAGCGGATAACAATTTCACACAGGAAACAG
CTATGACATGATTACGAATTTCACAAATAAAGCATTTTTTTCACTGCATTCTAGTTGTGGTTTGTCCAAA
CTCATCAATGTATCTTATCATGTCTGGATCAACTGGATAACTCAAGCTAACCAAAATCATCCCAAACTTC
CCACCCCATACCCTATTACCACTGCCAATTACCTGTGGTTTCATTTACTCTAAACCTGTGATTCCTCTGA
ATTATTTTCATTTTAAAGAAATTGTATTTGTTAAATATGTACTACAAACTTAGTAGT
Features (pLannotate 1.2.2; 27 found; start..end, strand, type, name):
    377..634     +  LTR            5' LTR (truncated): truncated 5' long terminal repeat (LTR) from HIV-1
    681..806     +  misc_feature   HIV-1 Ψ: packaging signal of human immunodeficiency virus type 1
    790..1128    +  CDS            HIV-1 gag (fragment): gag protein from human immunodeficiency virus 1; gag
   1303..1536    +  misc_feature   RRE: The Rev response element (RRE) of HIV-1 allows for Rev-dependent mRNA export from the nucleus to the cytoplasm.
   1913..2013    +  CDS            Rev (fragment): human immunodeficiency virus 1 (HIV-1) Rev protein; rev; enhances nuclear export of unspliced and incompletely spliced viral mRNAs
   2058..2175    +  misc_feature   cPPT/CTS: central polypurine tract and central termination sequence of HIV-1
   2217..2237    -  promoter       SV40 promoter (fragment): SV40 enhancer and early promoter
   2251..2521    +  protein_bind   tetracycline response element: contains seven copies of the tetracycline operator tetO tetracycline repressor TetR
   2532..2549    +  misc_feature   MCS (fragment): pUC18/19 multiple cloning site
   2549..2616    +  promoter       tight TRE promoter (fragment): Tet-responsive promoter PTight, consisting of seven tet operator sequences followed by the minimal CMV promoter
   2691..3932    +  CDS            SOX17: SOX17_HUMAN - Experimental evidence at protein level: Swiss-Prot protein existence level 1. Acts as transcription regulator that binds target promoter DNA and bends the DNA. Binds to the sequences 5'-AACAAT-'3 or 5'- AACAAAG-3'. Modulates transcriptional regulation via WNT3A. Inhibits Wnt signaling. Promotes degradation of activated CTNNB1. Plays a key role in the regulation of embryonic development. Required for normal development of the definitive gut endoderm. Required for normal looping of the embryonic heart tube. Plays an important role in embryonic and postnatal vascular development, in
   3955..4543    +  misc_feature   WPRE: woodchuck hepatitis virus posttranscriptional regulatory element
   4596..4615    +  misc_feature   cPPT/CTS (fragment): central polypurine tract and central termination sequence of HIV-1
   4617..4652    +  LTR            3' LTR (ΔU3) (fragment): self-inactivating 3' long terminal repeat (LTR) from HIV-1
   4673..4706    +  protein_bind   loxP: Cre-mediated recombination occurs in the 8-bp core sequence (GCATACAT). Cre recombinase
   4725..4905    +  LTR            5' LTR (truncated): truncated 5' long terminal repeat (LTR) from HIV-1
   5038..5142    +  promoter       AmpR promoter: bla
   5143..6003    +  CDS            AmpR: β-lactamase; bla; confers resistance to ampicillin, carbenicillin, and related antibiotics
   6174..6762    +  rep_origin     ori: high-copy-number ColE1/pMB1/pBR322/pUC origin of replication
   6945..6999    +  CDS            lacI (fragment): lac repressor; lacI; The lac repressor binds to the lac operator to inhibit transcription in E. coli. This inhibition can be relieved by adding lactose or isopropyl-β-D-thiogalactopyranoside (IPTG).
   7005..7098    +  rep_origin     SV40 ori (fragment): SV40 origin of replication
   7123..7160    +  CDS            lacI (fragment): lac repressor; lacI; The lac repressor binds to the lac operator to inhibit transcription in E. coli. This inhibition can be relieved by adding lactose or isopropyl-β-D-thiogalactopyranoside (IPTG).
   7173..7194    +  protein_bind   CAP binding site: CAP binding activates transcription in the presence of cAMP. E. coli catabolite activator protein
   7209..7239    +  promoter       lac promoter: promoter for the E. coli lac operon
   7247..7263    +  protein_bind   lac operator: The lac repressor binds to the lac operator to inhibit transcription in E. coli. This inhibition can be relieved by adding lactose or isopropyl-β-D-thiogalactopyranoside (IPTG). lac repressor encoded by lacI
   7297..7380    +  polyA_signal   SV40 poly(A) signal (fragment): SV40 polyadenylation signal
   7547..329     +  CDS            nef (fragment) (across the origin): NEF_HV1BR - Experimental evidence at protein level: Swiss-Prot protein existence level 1. Extracellular Nef protein targets CD4(+) T-lymphocytes for apoptosis by interacting with CXCR4 surface receptors (PubMed:14990729). From Human immunodeficiency virus type 1 group M subtype B (isolate BRU/LAI) (HIV-1).
