[The description below was written by a language model from this plasmid's Addgene catalogue record and pLannotate feature annotations shown in this document.]
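Description:
pHAGE2-TetO-SOX17E57N is an HIV-1-based lentiviral transfer plasmid (7,547 nt in the sequenced record) built on the pHAGE2-TetO backbone for doxycycline-regulated expression of a mutant human SOX17. It is maintained in E. coli through a high-copy ColE1/pUC-type origin and selected with ampicillin via the bla gene; the recombination-tolerant growth strain listed is typical for LTR-containing vectors. The viral portion carries a truncated 5' LTR, the Ψ packaging signal with a gag fragment, the Rev response element for Rev-dependent export of the genomic RNA, and the cPPT/CTS element that aids nuclear import. At the 3' end is a self-inactivating ΔU3 LTR carrying a loxP site. Because the 3' U3 region is copied to both ends of the provirus during reverse transcription, such a site would in principle allow Cre-mediated excision of the integrated cassette, although the record does not mention this use. Small fragments of SV40, lac and nef sequences are backbone remnants.

The payload is the SOX17 coding sequence placed downstream of a tetracycline response element (seven tetO copies) joined to a minimal CMV promoter, and followed by WPRE to enhance transcript stability and expression. Expression therefore depends on a tetracycline-controlled transactivator, which this plasmid does not encode and which must be supplied separately. No tag, reporter or mammalian selection marker is annotated. The insert carries Glu122Asn, equivalent to E57N in HMG box numbering, plus two silent changes at Glu113 and Glu120. According to the associated publication title, this acidic residue lies in the OCT4 dimerization interface of SOX17. The stated purpose is to produce lentiviruses encoding SOX17E57N for pluripotency reprogramming experiments.
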