Addgene plasmid #216187: pHAGE2-TetO-SOX17E57N
Purpose: Generate lentiviruses encoding for human SOX17E57N (HMG box numbering); for use in pluripotency reprogramming
Depositing lab: Ralf Jauch. Depositing organization: University of Hong Kong. Publication: An acidic residue within the OCT4 dimerization interface of SOX17 is necessary and sufficient to overcome its pluripotency-inducing activity. Ho SY, Hu H, Ho DHH, Renom APS, Yeung SW, Boerner F, Weng M, Hutchins AP, Jauch R. Stem Cell Reports. 2025 Mar 11;20(3):102398. doi: 10.1016/j.stemcr.2025.102398. Epub 2025 Feb 6. PubMed 39919754.
Backbone
  Vector backbone: pHAGE2-TetO
  Vector type: Lentiviral
Growth in bacteria
  Bacterial resistance: Ampicillin, 100 μg/mL
  Growth temperature: 37°C
  Growth strain: NEB Stable
  Copy number: High Copy
Gene/Insert
  Gene/Insert name: SOX17
  Species: H. sapiens (human)
  Mutation: Glu113Glu (silent mutation); Glu120Glu (silent mutation); Glu122Asn
  Entrez Gene: SOX17 (a.k.a. VUR3)
  Cloning method: Restriction Enzyme; 5′ cloning site Unknown (unknown if destroyed)
Terms and licenses: Academic/Nonprofit Terms; Industry Terms: Not Available to Industry
How to cite: pHAGE2-TetO-SOX17E57N was a gift from Ralf Jauch (Addgene plasmid # 216187 ; http://n2t.net/addgene:216187 ; RRID:Addgene_216187)
